>Addgene plasmid #52734 | pET11a-Z-NGFP | depositor full sequence | sequence record 82261 | pET11a-Z-NGFP sequence 6256 bps
ATATGGCTAGCCATCACCACCATCACCATGGCGCGAGCAAAGGAGAAGAACTCTTCACTGGAGTTGTCCC
AATTCTTGTTGAATTAGATGGTGATGTTAACGGCCACAAGTTCTCTGTCAGTGGAGAGGGTGAAGGTGAT
GCAACATACGGAAAACTTACCCTGAAGTTCATCTGCACTACTGGCAAACTGCCTGTTCCATGGCCAACAC
TAGTCACTACTCTGTGCTATGGTGTTCAATGCTTTTCAAGATACCCGGATCATATGAAACGGCATGACTT
TTTCAAGAGTGCCATGCCCGAAGGTTATGTACAGGAAAGGACCATCTTCTTCAAAGATGACGGCAACTAC
AAGACACGTGCTGAAGTCAAGTTTGAAGGTGATACCCTTGTTAATAGAATCGAGTTAAAAGGTATTGACT
TCAAGGAAGATGGCAACATTCTGGGACACAAATTGGAATACAACTATAACTCACACAACGTTCTCATCAT
GGCAGACAAACAAGGTGGCTCTGGCTCTGGCTCGAGCGCCCTCAAAAAAGAATTGCAGGCAAACAAAAAA
GAACTTGCGCAGCTGAAGTGGGAGTTACAAGCTCTGAAAAAGGAACTGGCGCAGTAAGGATCCGGCTGCT
AACAAAGCCCGAAAGGAAGCTGAGTTGGCTGCTGCCACCGCTGAGCAATAACTAGCATAACCCCTTGGGG
CCTCTAAACGGGTCTTGAGGGGTTTTTTGCTGAAAGGAGGAACTATATCCGGATATCCCGCAAGAGGCCC
GGCAGTACCGGCATAACCAAGCCTATGCCTACAGCATCCAGGGTGACGGTGCCGAGGATGACGATGAGCG
CATTGTTAGATTTCATACACGGTGCCTGACTGCGTTAGCAATTTAACTGTGATAAACTACCGCATTAAAG
CTTATCGATGATAAGCTGTCAAACATGAGAATTCTTGAAGACGAAAGGGCCTCGTGATACGCCTATTTTT
ATAGGTTAATGTCATGATAATAATGGTTTCTTAGACGTCAGGTGGCACTTTTCGGGGAAATGTGCGCGGA
ACCCCTATTTGTTTATTTTTCTAAATACATTCAAATATGTATCCGCTCATGAGACAATAACCCTGATAAA
TGCTTCAATAATATTGAAAAAGGAAGAGTATGAGTATTCAACATTTCCGTGTCGCCCTTATTCCCTTTTT
TGCGGCATTTTGCCTTCCTGTTTTTGCTCACCCAGAAACGCTGGTGAAAGTAAAAGATGCTGAAGATCAG
TTGGGTGCACGAGTGGGTTACATCGAACTGGATCTCAACAGCGGTAAGATCCTTGAGAGTTTTCGCCCCG
AAGAACGTTTTCCAATGATGAGCACTTTTAAAGTTCTGCTATGTGGCGCGGTATTATCCCGTGTTGACGC
CGGGCAAGAGCAACTCGGTCGCCGCATACACTATTCTCAGAATGACTTGGTTGAGTACTCACCAGTCACA
GAAAAGCATCTTACGGATGGCATGACAGTAAGAGAATTATGCAGTGCTGCCATAACCATGAGTGATAACA
CTGCGGCCAACTTACTTCTGACAACGATCGGAGGACCGAAGGAGCTAACCGCTTTTTTGCACAACATGGG
GGATCATGTAACTCGCCTTGATCGTTGGGAACCGGAGCTGAATGAAGCCATACCAAACGACGAGCGTGAC
ACCACGATGCCTGCAGCAATGGCAACAACGTTGCGCAAACTATTAACTGGCGAACTACTTACTCTAGCTT
CCCGGCAACAATTAATAGACTGGATGGAGGCGGATAAAGTTGCAGGACCACTTCTGCGCTCGGCCCTTCC
GGCTGGCTGGTTTATTGCTGATAAATCTGGAGCCGGTGAGCGTGGGTCTCGCGGTATCATTGCAGCACTG
GGGCCAGATGGTAAGCCCTCCCGTATCGTAGTTATCTACACGACGGGGAGTCAGGCAACTATGGATGAAC
GAAATAGACAGATCGCTGAGATAGGTGCCTCACTGATTAAGCATTGGTAACTGTCAGACCAAGTTTACTC
ATATATACTTTAGATTGATTTAAAACTTCATTTTTAATTTAAAAGGATCTAGGTGAAGATCCTTTTTGAT
AATCTCATGACCAAAATCCCTTAACGTGAGTTTTCGTTCCACTGAGCGTCAGACCCCGTAGAAAAGATCA
AAGGATCTTCTTGAGATCCTTTTTTTCTGCGCGTAATCTGCTGCTTGCAAACAAAAAAACCACCGCTACC
AGCGGTGGTTTGTTTGCCGGATCAAGAGCTACCAACTCTTTTTCCGAAGGTAACTGGCTTCAGCAGAGCG
CAGATACCAAATACTGTCCTTCTAGTGTAGCCGTAGTTAGGCCACCACTTCAAGAACTCTGTAGCACCGC
CTACATACCTCGCTCTGCTAATCCTGTTACCAGTGGCTGCTGCCAGTGGCGATAAGTCGTGTCTTACCGG
GTTGGACTCAAGACGATAGTTACCGGATAAGGCGCAGCGGTCGGGCTGAACGGGGGGTTCGTGCACACAG
CCCAGCTTGGAGCGAACGACCTACACCGAACTGAGATACCTACAGCGTGAGCTATGAGAAAGCGCCACGC
TTCCCGAAGGGAGAAAGGCGGACAGGTATCCGGTAAGCGGCAGGGTCGGAACAGGAGAGCGCACGAGGGA
GCTTCCAGGGGGAAACGCCTGGTATCTTTATAGTCCTGTCGGGTTTCGCCACCTCTGACTTGAGCGTCGA
TTTTTGTGATGCTCGTCAGGGGGGCGGAGCCTATGGAAAAACGCCAGCAACGCGGCCTTTTTACGGTTCC
TGGCCTTTTGCTGGCCTTTTGCTCACATGTTCTTTCCTGCGTTATCCCCTGATTCTGTGGATAACCGTAT
TACCGCCTTTGAGTGAGCTGATACCGCTCGCCGCAGCCGAACGACCGAGCGCAGCGAGTCAGTGAGCGAG
GAAGCGGAAGAGCGCCTGATGCGGTATTTTCTCCTTACGCATCTGTGCGGTATTTCACACCGCATATATG
GTGCACTCTCAGTACAATCTGCTCTGATGCCGCATAGTTAAGCCAGTATACACTCCGCTATCGCTACGTG
ACTGGGTCATGGCTGCGCCCCGACACCCGCCAACACCCGCTGACGCGCCCTGACGGGCTTGTCTGCTCCC
GGCATCCGCTTACAGACAAGCTGTGACCGTCTCCGGGAGCTGCATGTGTCAGAGGTTTTCACCGTCATCA
CCGAAACGCGCGAGGCAGCTGCGGTAAAGCTCATCAGCGTGGTCGTGAAGCGATTCACAGATGTCTGCCT
GTTCATCCGCGTCCAGCTCGTTGAGTTTCTCCAGAAGCGTTAATGTCTGGCTTCTGATAAAGCGGGCCAT
GTTAAGGGCGGTTTTTTCCTGTTTGGTCACTGATGCCTCCGTGTAAGGGGGATTTCTGTTCATGGGGGTA
ATGATACCGATGAAACGAGAGAGGATGCTCACGATACGGGTTACTGATGATGAACATGCCCGGTTACTGG
AACGTTGTGAGGGTAAACAACTGGCGGTATGGATGCGGCGGGACCAGAGAAAAATCACTCAGGGTCAATG
CCAGCGCTTCGTTAATACAGATGTAGGTGTTCCACAGGGTAGCCAGCAGCATCCTGCGATGCAGATCCGG
AACATAATGGTGCAGGGCGCTGACTTCCGCGTTTCCAGACTTTACGAAACACGGAAACCGAAGACCATTC
ATGTTGTTGCTCAGGTCGCAGACGTTTTGCAGCAGCAGTCGCTTCACGTTCGCTCGCGTATCGGTGATTC
ATTCTGCTAACCAGTAAGGCAACCCCGCCAGCCTAGCCGGGTCCTCAACGACAGGAGCACGATCATGCGC
ACCCGTGGCCAGGACCCAACGCTGCCCGAGATGCGCCGCGTGCGGCTGCTGGAGATGGCGGACGCGATGG
ATATGTTCTGCCAAGGGTTGGTTTGCGCATTCACAGTTCTCCGCAAGAATTGATTGGCTCCAATTCTTGG
AGTGGTGAATCCGTTAGCGAGGTGCCGCCGGCTTCCATTCAGGTCGAGGTGGCCCGGCTCCATGCACCGC
GACGCAACGCGGGGAGGCAGACAAGGTATAGGGCGGCGCCTACAATCCATGCCAACCCGTTCCATGTGCT
CGCCGAGGCGGCATAAATCGCCGTGACGATCAGCGGTCCAGTGATCGAAGTTAGGCTGGTAAGAGCCGCG
AGCGATCCTTGAAGCTGTCCCTGATGGTCGTCATCTACCTGCCTGGACAGCATGGCCTGCAACGCGGGCA
TCCCGATGCCGCCGGAAGCGAGAAGAATCATAATGGGGAAGGCCATCCAGCCTCGCGTCGCGAACGCCAG
CAAGACGTAGCCCAGCGCGTCGGCCGCCATGCCGGCGATAATGGCCTGCTTCTCGCCGAAACGTTTGGTG
GCGGGACCAGTGACGAAGGCTTGAGCGAGGGCGTGCAAGATTCCGAATACCGCAAGCGACAGGCCGATCA
TCGTCGCGCTCCAGCGAAAGCGGTCCTCGCCGAAAATGACCCAGAGCGCTGCCGGCACCTGTCCTACGAG
TTGCATGATAAAGAAGACAGTCATAAGTGCGGCGACGATAGTCATGCCCCGCGCCCACCGGAAGGAGCTG
ACTGGGTTGAAGGCTCTCAAGGGCATCGGTCGAGATCCCGGTGCCTAATGAGTGAGCTAACTTACATTAA
TTGCGTTGCGCTCACTGCCCGCTTTCCAGTCGGGAAACCTGTCGTGCCAGCTGCATTAATGAATCGGCCA
ACGCGCGGGGAGAGGCGGTTTGCGTATTGGGCGCCAGGGTGGTTTTTCTTTTCACCAGTGAGACGGGCAA
CAGCTGATTGCCCTTCACCGCCTGGCCCTGAGAGAGTTGCAGCAAGCGGTCCACGCTGGTTTGCCCCAGC
AGGCGAAAATCCTGTTTGATGGTGGTTAACGGCGGGATATAACATGAGCTGTCTTCGGTATCGTCGTATC
CCACTACCGAGATATCCGCACCAACGCGCAGCCCGGACTCGGTAATGGCGCGCATTGCGCCCAGCGCCAT
CTGATCGTTGGCAACCAGCATCGCAGTGGGAACGATGCCCTCATTCAGCATTTGCATGGTTTGTTGAAAA
CCGGACATGGCACTCCAGTCGCCTTCCCGTTCCGCTATCGGCTGAATTTGATTGCGAGTGAGATATTTAT
GCCAGCCAGCCAGACGCAGACGCGCCGAGACAGAACTTAATGGGCCCGCTAACAGCGCGATTTGCTGGTG
ACCCAATGCGACCAGATGCTCCACGCCCAGTCGCGTACCGTCTTCATGGGAGAAAATAATACTGTTGATG
GGTGTCTGGTCAGAGACATCAAGAAATAACGCCGGAACATTAGTGCAGGCAGCTTCCACAGCAATGGCAT
CCTGGTCATCCAGCGGATAGTTAATGATCAGCCCACTGACGCGTTGCGCGAGAAGATTGTGCACCGCCGC
TTTACAGGCTTCGACGCCGCTTCGTTCTACCATCGACACCACCACGCTGGCACCCAGTTGATCGGCGCGA
GATTTAATCGCCGCGACAATTTGCGACGGCGCGTGCAGGGCCAGACTGGAGGTGGCAACGCCAATCAGCA
ACGACTGTTTGCCCGCCAGTTGTTGTGCCACGCGGTTGGGAATGTAATTCAGCTCCGCCATCGCCGCTTC
CACTTTTTCCCGCGTTTTCGCAGAAACGTGGCTGGCCTGGTTCACCACGCGGGAAACGGTCTGATAAGAG
ACACCGGCATACTCTGCGACATCGTATAACGTTACTGGTTTCACATTCACCACCCTGAATTGACTCTCTT
CCGGGCGCTATCATGCCATACCGCGAAAGGTTTTGCGCCATTCGATGGTGTCCGGGATCTCGACGCTCTC
CCTTATGCGACTCCTGCATTAGGAAGCAGCCCAGTAGTAGGTTGAGGCCGTTGAGCACCGCCGCCGCAAG
GAATGGTGCATGCAAGGAGATGGCGCCCAACAGTCCCCCGGCCACGGGGCCTGCCACCATACCCACGCCG
AAACAAGCGCTCATGAGCCCGAAGTGGCGAGCCCGATCTTCCCCATCGGTGATGTCGGCGATATAGGCGC
CAGCAACCGCACCTGTGGCGCCGGTGATGCCGGCCACGATGCGTCCGGCGTAGAGGATCGAGATCTCGAT
CCCGCGAAATTAATACGACTCACTATAGGGGAATTGTGAGCGGATAACAATTCCCCTCTAGAAATAATTT
TGTTTAACTTTAAGAAGGAGATATAC
Features (pLannotate 1.2.2; 19 found; start..end, strand, type, name):
     36..503     +  CDS            (3-F)Tyr-EGFP (fragment): (3-F)Tyr-EGFP is a basic (constitutively fluorescent) green fluorescent protein published in 2004, derived from Aequorea victoria.
    625..674     +  CDS            SET1 (fragment): solubility-enhancement tag derived from T7 phage gene 10B
    682..729     +  terminator     T7 terminator: transcription terminator for bacteriophage T7 RNA polymerase
    752..856     -  CDS            TcR (fragment): tetracycline efflux protein; tet; confers resistance to tetracycline
    904..932     -  promoter       tet promoter: E. coli promoter for tetracycline efflux protein gene
   1045..1149    +  promoter       AmpR promoter: bla
   1150..2010    +  CDS            AmpR: β-lactamase; bla; confers resistance to ampicillin, carbenicillin, and related antibiotics
   2181..2769    +  rep_origin     ori: high-copy-number ColE1/pMB1/pBR322/pUC origin of replication
   2955..3097    -  misc_feature   bom: basis of mobility region from pBR322
   3199..3390    -  CDS            rop: Rop protein, which maintains plasmids at low copy number; rop
   3407..3787    +  CDS            YPB1_ECOLX: Protein predicted: Swiss-Prot protein existence level 4. From Escherichia coli.
   4029..4653    -  CDS            TcR (fragment): tetracycline efflux protein; tet; confers resistance to tetracycline
   4668..4689    -  protein_bind   CAP binding site: CAP binding activates transcription in the presence of cAMP. E. coli catabolite activator protein
   4702..5784    -  CDS            lacI: lac repressor; lacI; The lac repressor binds to the lac operator to inhibit transcription in E. coli. This inhibition can be relieved by adding lactose or isopropyl-β-D-thiogalactopyranoside (IPTG).
   5785..5862    -  promoter       lacI promoter: lacI
   5870..6149    -  CDS            TcR (fragment): tetracycline efflux protein; tet; confers resistance to tetracycline
   6171..6189    +  promoter       T7 promoter: promoter for bacteriophage T7 RNA polymerase
   6190..6214    +  protein_bind   lac operator: The lac repressor binds to the lac operator to inhibit transcription in E. coli. This inhibition can be relieved by adding lactose or isopropyl-β-D-thiogalactopyranoside (IPTG). lac repressor encoded by lacI
   6229..6251    +  RBS            RBS: efficient ribosome binding site from bacteriophage T7 gene 10 (Olins and Rangwala, 1989)
