[The description below was written by a language model from this plasmid's Addgene catalogue record and pLannotate feature annotations shown in this document.]
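Description:
pET11a-Z-NGFP is a bacterial expression plasmid of 6,256 bp built on the Novagen pET11a backbone. It is used for IPTG-inducible production of a split-GFP fusion protein in E. coli. It replicates from a pBR322-type ColE1 origin. The neighbouring rop gene and bom site are retained, which fits the low-copy designation in the record. Selection is with ampicillin through the β-lactamase gene. The scattered tetracycline-resistance fragments and the tet promoter in the annotation are non-functional leftovers of the pBR322 ancestry and do not act as markers.

The 615 bp insert, cloned between NheI and BamHI, is recorded as an NGFP+Z fusion with an N-terminal His tag. The feature table identifies a roughly 470 bp GFP-derived partial coding sequence, matched to an EGFP-family variant, which corresponds to the N-terminal GFP fragment. The "Z" partner is not separately annotated, and the record does not define it further. It presumably occupies the remaining unannotated part of the insert. Expression is driven by a T7 promoter followed directly by a lac operator and the T7 gene 10 ribosome binding site, and transcription ends at the T7 terminator. The plasmid-borne lacI gene supplies repressor that keeps the promoter off until IPTG is added. Expression requires a host that provides T7 RNA polymerase.

According to the record, the construct is the positive control for an in vivo split-GFP reassembly assay. In that assay, interacting partners fused to the two non-fluorescent GFP halves bring them together to restore fluorescence. The plasmid would therefore be paired with a compatible plasmid encoding the complementary C-terminal GFP fragment fusion, which this record does not describe.
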