Addgene plasmid #52734: pET11a-Z-NGFP
Purpose: IPTG-inducible expression of Z-NGFP positive control for in vivo split GFP assembly assay
Depositing lab: Lynne Regan. Depositing organization: Yale University. Publication: Detecting protein-protein interactions with a green fluorescent protein fragment reassembly trap: scope and mechanism. Magliery TJ, Wilson CG, Pan W, Mishler D, Ghosh I, Hamilton AD, Regan L. J Am Chem Soc. 2005 Jan 12;127(1):146-57. 10.1021/ja046699g PubMed 15631464.
Backbone
  Vector backbone: pET11a
  Backbone manufacturer: Novagen
  Backbone size w/o insert (bp): 5641
  Total vector size (bp): 6256
  Vector type: Bacterial Expression
Growth in bacteria
  Bacterial resistance: Ampicillin, 100 μg/mL
  Growth temperature: 37°C
  Growth strain: DH10B
  Copy number: Low Copy
Gene/Insert
  Gene/Insert name: NGFP+Z-fusion
  Insert size (bp): 615
  Promoter: T7
  Tag / fusion protein: His tag (N terminal on insert)
  Cloning method: Restriction Enzyme; 5′ cloning site NheI (not destroyed); 3′ cloning site BamHI (not destroyed)
  Sequencing primers: 5′ T7 forward; 3′ T7 reverse
Terms and licenses: Academic/Nonprofit Terms; Industry Terms: Not Available to Industry
How to cite: pET11a-Z-NGFP was a gift from Lynne Regan (Addgene plasmid # 52734 ; http://n2t.net/addgene:52734 ; RRID:Addgene_52734)
