>Addgene plasmid #52734 | pET11a-Z-NGFP | addgene partial sequence | sequence record 83696 | pBRrevBam 5'-GGTGATGTCGGCGATATAGG-3'
GCCGGTGATGCCGGCCACGATGCGTCCGGCGTAGAGGATCGAGATCTCGATCCCGCGAAATTAATACGAC
TCACTATAGGGGAATTGTGAGCGGATAACAATTCCCCTCTAGAAATAATTTTGTTTAACTTTAAGAAGGA
GATATACATATGGCTAGCCATCACCACCATCACCATGGCGCGAGCAAAGGAGAAGAACTCTTCACTGGAG
TTGTCCCAATTCTTGTTGAATTAGATGGTGATGTTAACGGCCACAAGTTCTCTGTCAGTGGAGAGGGTGA
AGGTGATGCAACATACGGAAAACTTACCCTGAAGTTCATCTGCACTACTGGCAAACTGCCTGTTCCATGG
CCAACACTAGTCACTACTCTGTGCTATGGTGTTCAATGCTTTTCAAGATACCCGGATCATATGAAACGGC
ATGACTTTTTCAAGAGTGCCATGCCCGAAGGTTATGTACAGGAAAGGACCATCTTCTTCAAAGATGACGG
CAACTACAAGACACGTGCTGAAGTCAAGTTTGAAGGTGATACCCTTGTTAATAGAATCGAGTTAAAAGGT
ATTGACTTCAAGGAAGATGGCAACATTCTGGGACACAAATTGGAATACAACTATAACTCACACAACGTTC
TCATCATGGCAGACAAACAAGGTGGCTCTGGCTCTGGCTCGAGCGCCCTCAAAAAAGAATTGCAGGCAAA
CAAAAAAGAACTTGCGCAGCTGAAGTGGGAGTTACAAGCTCTGAAAAAGGAACTGGCGCAGTAAGGATCC
GGCTGCTAACAAAGCCCGAAAGGAAGCTGAGTTGGCTGCTGCCACCGCTGAGCAATAACTAGCATAACCC
CTTGGGGCCTCTAAACGGGTCTTGAGGGGTTTTTTGCTGAAAGGAGGAACTATATCCGGATATCCCGCAA
GAGGCCCGGCAGTACCGGCATAACCAAGCCTATGCCTACAGCATCCAGGGTGACGGTGCCGAGGATGACG
ATGA
